Addgene plasmid #80130: 35S-eGN155-MXMT-NosT
Purpose: BiFC vector for transient expression of eGN155-MXMT in plants
Depositing lab: Yutaka Kodama. Depositing organization: Utsunomiya University. Publication: In planta comparative analysis of improved green fluorescent proteins with reference to fluorescence intensity and bimolecular fluorescence complementation ability. Fujii Y, Kodama Y. Plant Biotech. 2015; 32(1): 81-87. 10.5511/plantbiotechnology.15.0120a.
Backbone
  Vector backbone: pBRN169-MXMT
  Backbone manufacturer: Kodama and Wada 2009
  Backbone size w/o insert (bp): 3459
  Total vector size (bp): 5070
  Modifications to backbone: PCR-amplied DNA fragments (eGN) for BiFC fragments were subcloned into the NcoI/BsrGI site of pBRN169-MXMT vector.
  Vector type: Plant Expression
Growth in bacteria
  Bacterial resistance: Ampicillin, 100 μg/mL
  Growth temperature: 37°C
  Growth strain: DH5alpha
  Copy number: Unknown
Gene/Insert
  Gene/Insert name: eGFP(1-155) (alt name: eGN155)
  Species: Synthetic
  Insert size (bp): 465
  Promoter: CaMV 35S promoter
  Tag / fusion protein: eGN155 (N terminal on insert)
  Cloning method: Restriction Enzyme; 5′ cloning site NcoⅠ (not destroyed); 3′ cloning site BsrGⅠ (not destroyed)
  Sequencing primers: 5′ GGATCCATGGTGAGCAAGGGCGAGGAGCTG; 3′ TTACTTGTACAGGGCCATGATATAGACGTT
Terms and licenses: Academic/Nonprofit Terms; Industry Terms: Not Available to Industry
How to cite: 35S-eGN155-MXMT-NosT was a gift from Yutaka Kodama (Addgene plasmid # 80130 ; http://n2t.net/addgene:80130 ; RRID:Addgene_80130)
