[The description below was written by a language model from this plasmid's Addgene catalogue record and pLannotate feature annotations shown in this document.]
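Description:
35S-eGN155-MXMT-NosT is a small (about 5.1 kb) plant expression plasmid built for bimolecular fluorescence complementation (BiFC) assays by transient expression in plant cells. It derives from the pBRN169-MXMT backbone, a pUC-type vector carrying a high-copy ColE1/pMB1 origin and the β-lactamase gene for ampicillin selection in E. coli. Remnants of lacZα, the lac promoter/operator and pUC polylinker sequences flank the cassette. The feature table shows no T-DNA borders, plant selectable marker or plant replication element, which fits direct-delivery transient use rather than stable Agrobacterium-mediated transformation, although the record does not name a delivery method.

The expression cassette is driven by the constitutive cauliflower mosaic virus 35S promoter, followed by the tobacco mosaic virus Ω leader, which acts as a translational enhancer. Downstream is a single fusion reading frame: the N-terminal fragment of enhanced GFP (residues 1–155, called eGN155, roughly 465 bp), cloned between retained NcoI and BsrGI sites, joined to the coding sequence of MXMT1, a protein from Coffea arabica also annotated as CTS1. The automated annotation labels the GFP fragment as a related EGFP variant, but the catalogue identifies it as eGFP. The nopaline synthase terminator supplies the polyadenylation signal.

On its own, the eGFP fragment is non-fluorescent. Fluorescence is reconstituted only when it is brought close to a complementary C-terminal GFP fragment fused to an interacting partner. The associated study compared improved GFP variants in planta for fluorescence intensity and BiFC ability, and MXMT appears to serve as the test fusion partner in that comparison.
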