Features (pLannotate 1.2.2; 20 found; start..end, strand, type, name):
     21..365     +  promoter       CaMV 35S promoter: strong constitutive promoter from cauliflower mosaic virus
    317..363     +  promoter       minimal CaMV 35S promoter: minimal 35S promoter from cauliflower mosaic virus
    385..440     +  misc_feature   TMV Ω: translational enhancer from the tobacco mosaic virus 5'-leader sequence (Gallie et al., 1988)
    442..459     -  misc_feature   MCS (fragment): pUC18/19 multiple cloning site
    466..924     +  CDS            (3-F)Tyr-EGFP (fragment): (3-F)Tyr-EGFP is a basic (constitutively fluorescent) green fluorescent protein published in 2004, derived from Aequorea victoria.
    934..2067    +  CDS            MXMT1: MXMT1_COFAR - Also known as CTS1 From Coffea arabica (Arabian coffee).
   2088..2340    +  terminator     NOS terminator: nopaline synthase terminator and poly(A) signal
   2341..2357    -  promoter       tet promoter (fragment): E. coli promoter for tetracycline efflux protein gene
   2396..2417    -  CDS            lacZα (fragment): LacZα fragment of β-galactosidase; lacZ fragment
   2437..2453    -  protein_bind   lac operator: The lac repressor binds to the lac operator to inhibit transcription in E. coli. This inhibition can be relieved by adding lactose or isopropyl-β-D-thiogalactopyranoside (IPTG). lac repressor encoded by lacI
   2461..2491    -  promoter       lac promoter: promoter for the E. coli lac operon
   2506..2527    -  protein_bind   CAP binding site: CAP binding activates transcription in the presence of cAMP. E. coli catabolite activator protein
   2540..2632    -  CDS            lacI (fragment): lac repressor; lacI; The lac repressor binds to the lac operator to inhibit transcription in E. coli. This inhibition can be relieved by adding lactose or isopropyl-β-D-thiogalactopyranoside (IPTG).
   2815..3403    -  rep_origin     ori: high-copy-number ColE1/pMB1/pBR322/pUC origin of replication
   3574..4434    -  CDS            AmpR: β-lactamase; bla; confers resistance to ampicillin, carbenicillin, and related antibiotics
   4435..4539    -  promoter       AmpR promoter: bla
   4634..4669    +  CDS            rop (fragment): Rop protein, which maintains plasmids at low copy number; rop
   4771..4870    +  misc_feature   bom (fragment): basis of mobility region from pBR322
   4876..5030    -  CDS            lacZα (fragment): LacZα fragment of β-galactosidase; lacZ fragment
   5033..5069    -  misc_feature   MCS (fragment): pUC18/19 multiple cloning site
>Addgene plasmid #80130 | 35S-eGN155-MXMT-NosT | depositor full sequence | sequence record 150626 | 35S-eGN155-MXMT-NosT sequence 5070 bps
CTCAGAAGACCGAGGGCTATTGAGACTTTTCAACAAAGGGTAATATCGGGAAACCTCCTCGGATTCCATT
GCCCAGCTATCTGTCACTTATCGAAAGGACAGTAGAAAAGGAAGGTGGCTCCTACAAATGCCATCATTGC
GATAAAGGAAAGGCTATCGTTCAAGATGCCTCTACCGACAGTGGTCCCAAAGATGGACCCCCACCCACGA
GGAACATCGTGGAAAAAGAAGACGTTCCAACCACGTCTTCAAAGCAAGTGGATTGATGTGATATCTCCAC
TGACGTAAGGGATGACGCACAATCCCACTATCCTTCGCAAGACCCTTCCTCTATATAAGGAAGTTCATTT
CATTTGGAGAGGACAGGCTTCTTGAGATCCTTCAACAATTACCAACAACAACAAACAACAAACAACATTA
CAATTACTATTTACAATTACAGTCGACTCTAGAGGATCCATGGTGAGCAAGGGCGAGGAGCTGTTCACCG
GGGTGGTGCCCATCCTGGTCGAGCTGGACGGCGACGTAAACGGCCACAAGTTCAGCGTGTCCGGCGAGGG
CGAGGGCGATGCCACCTACGGCAAGCTGACCCTGAAGTTCATCTGCACCACCGGCAAGCTGCCCGTGCCC
TGGCCCACCCTCGTGACCACCCTGACCTACGGCGTGCAGTGCTTCAGCCGCTACCCCGACCACATGAAGC
AGCACGACTTCTTCAAGTCCGCCATGCCCGAAGGCTACGTCCAGGAGCGCACCATCTTCTTCAAGGACGA
CGGCAACTACAAGACCCGCGCCGAGGTGAAGTTCGAGGGCGACACCCTGGTGAACCGCATCGAGCTGAAG
GGCATCGACTTCAAGGAGGACGGCAACATCCTGGGGCACAAGCTGGAGTACAACTACAACAGCCACAACG
TCTATATCATGGCCCTGTACAAGATGGAGCTCCAAGAAGTCCTGCATATGAATGAAGGTGAAGGCGATAC
AAGCTACGCCAAGAATGCATCCTACAATCTGGCTCTTGCCAAGGTGAAACCTTTCCTTGAACAATGCATA
CGAGAATTGTTGCGGGCCAACTTGCCCAACATCAACAAGTGCATTAAAGTTGCGGATTTGGGATGCGCTT
CTGGACCAAACACACTTTTAACAGTGCGGGACATTGTGCAAAGTATTGACAAAGTTGGCCAGGAAGAGAA
GAATGAATTAGAACGTCCCACCATTCAGATTTTTCTGAATGATCTTTTCCAAAATGATTTCAATTCGGTT
TTCAAGTTGCTGCCAAGCTTCTACCGCAAACTCGAGAAAGAAAATGGACGCAAGATAGGATCGTGCCTAA
TAAGCGCAATGCCTGGCTCTTTCTACGGCAGACTCTTCCCCGAGGAGTCCATGCATTTTTTGCACTCTTG
TTACAGTGTTCATTGGTTATCTCAGGTTCCCAGCGGTTTGGTGATTGAATTGGGGATTGGTGCAAACAAA
GGGAGTATTTACTCTTCCAAAGGATGTCGTCCGCCCGTCCAGAAGGCATATTTGGATCAATTTACGAAAG
ATTTTACCACATTTCTAAGGATTCATTCGAAAGAGTTGTTTTCACGTGGCCGAATGCTCCTTACCTGCAT
TTGTAAAGTAGATGAATTCGACGAACCGAATCCCCTAGACTTACTTGACATGGCAATAAACGACTTGATT
GTTGAGGGACTTCTGGAGGAAGAAAAATTGGATAGTTTCAATATTCCATTCTTTACACCTTCAGCAGAAG
AAGTAAAGTGCATAGTTGAGGAGGAAGGTTCTTGCGAAATTTTATATCTGGAGACTTTTAAGGCCCATTA
TGATGCTGCCTTCTCTATTGATGATGATTACCCAGTAAGATCCCATGAACAAATTAAAGCAGAGTATGTG
GCATCATTAATTAGATCAGTTTACGAACCCATCCTCGCAAGTCATTTTGGAGAAGCTATTATGCCTGACT
TATTCCACAGGCTTGCGAAGCATGCAGCAAAGGTTCTCCACATGGGCAAAGGCTGCTATAATAATCTTAT
CATTTCTCTCGCCAAAAAGCCAGAGAAGTCAGACGTGTAAGCGGCCGCCCGGCTGCAGATCGTTCAAACA
TTTGGCAATAAAGTTTCTTAAGATTGAATCCTGTTGCCGGTCTTGCGATGATTATCATATAATTTCTGTT
GAATTACGTTAAGCATGTAATAATTAACATGTAATGCATGACGTTATTTATGAGATGGGTTTTTATGATT
AGAGTCCCGCAATTATACATTTAATACGCGATAGAAAACAAAATATAGCGCGCAAACTAGGATAAATTAT
CGCGCGCGGTGTCATCTATGTTACTAGATCCGATGATAAGCTGTCAAACATAGAATTCGTAATCATGGTC
ATAGCTGTTTCCTGTGTGAATTCGTAATCATGGTCATAGCTGTTTCCTGTGTGAAATTGTTATCCGCTCA
CAATTCCACACAACATACGAGCCGGAAGCATAAAGTGTAAAGCCTGGGGTGCCTAATGAGTGAGCTAACT
CACATTAATTGCGTTGCGCTCACTGCCCGCTTTCCAGTCGGGAAACCTGTCGTGCCAGCTGCATTAATGA
ATCGGCCAACGCGCGGGGAGAGGCGGTTTGCGTATTGGGCGCTCTTCCGCTTCCTCGCTCACTGACTCGC
TGCGCTCGGTCGTTCGGCTGCGGCGAGCGGTATCAGCTCACTCAAAGGCGGTAATACGGTTATCCACAGA
ATCAGGGGATAACGCAGGAAAGAACATGTGAGCAAAAGGCCAGCAAAAGGCCAGGAACCGTAAAAAGGCC
GCGTTGCTGGCGTTTTTCCATAGGCTCCGCCCCCCTGACGAGCATCACAAAAATCGACGCTCAAGTCAGA
GGTGGCGAAACCCGACAGGACTATAAAGATACCAGGCGTTTCCCCCTGGAAGCTCCCTCGTGCGCTCTCC
TGTTCCGACCCTGCCGCTTACCGGATACCTGTCCGCCTTTCTCCCTTCGGGAAGCGTGGCGCTTTCTCAT
AGCTCACGCTGTAGGTATCTCAGTTCGGTGTAGGTCGTTCGCTCCAAGCTGGGCTGTGTGCACGAACCCC
CCGTTCAGCCCGACCGCTGCGCCTTATCCGGTAACTATCGTCTTGAGTCCAACCCGGTAAGACACGACTT
ATCGCCACTGGCAGCAGCCACTGGTAACAGGATTAGCAGAGCGAGGTATGTAGGCGGTGCTACAGAGTTC
TTGAAGTGGTGGCCTAACTACGGCTACACTAGAAGAACAGTATTTGGTATCTGCGCTCTGCTGAAGCCAG
TTACCTTCGGAAAAAGAGTTGGTAGCTCTTGATCCGGCAAACAAACCACCGCTGGTAGCGGTGGTTTTTT
TGTTTGCAAGCAGCAGATTACGCGCAGAAAAAAAGGATCTCAAGAAGATCCTTTGATCTTTTCTACGGGG
TCTGACGCTCAGTGGAACGAAAACTCACGTTAAGGGATTTTGGTCATGAGATTATCAAAAAGGATCTTCA
CCTAGATCCTTTTAAATTAAAAATGAAGTTTTAAATCAATCTAAAGTATATATGAGTAAACTTGGTCTGA
CAGTTACCAATGCTTAATCAGTGAGGCACCTATCTCAGCGATCTGTCTATTTCGTTCATCCATAGTTGCC
TGACTCCCCGTCGTGTAGATAACTACGATACGGGAGGGCTTACCATCTGGCCCCAGTGCTGCAATGATAC
CGCGAGACCCACGCTCACCGGCTCCAGATTTATCAGCAATAAACCAGCCAGCCGGAAGGGCCGAGCGCAG
AAGTGGTCCTGCAACTTTATCCGCCTCCATCCAGTCTATTAATTGTTGCCGGGAAGCTAGAGTAAGTAGT
TCGCCAGTTAATAGTTTGCGCAACGTTGTTGCCATTGCTACAGGCATCGTGGTGTCACGCTCGTCGTTTG
GTATGGCTTCATTCAGCTCCGGTTCCCAACGATCAAGGCGAGTTACATGATCCCCCATGTTGTGCAAAAA
AGCGGTTAGCTCCTTCGGTCCTCCGATCGTTGTCAGAAGTAAGTTGGCCGCAGTGTTATCACTCATGGTT
ATGGCAGCACTGCATAATTCTCTTACTGTCATGCCATCCGTAAGATGCTTTTCTGTGACTGGTGAGTACT
CAACCAAGTCATTCTGAGAATAGTGTATGCGGCGACCGAGTTGCTCTTGCCCGGCGTCAATACGGGATAA
TACCGCGCCACATAGCAGAACTTTAAAAGTGCTCATCATTGGAAAACGTTCTTCGGGGCGAAAACTCTCA
AGGATCTTACCGCTGTTGAGATCCAGTTCGATGTAACCCACTCGTGCACCCAACTGATCTTCAGCATCTT
TTACTTTCACCAGCGTTTCTGGGTGAGCAAAAACAGGAAGGCAAAATGCCGCAAAAAAGGGAATAAGGGC
GACACGGAAATGTTGAATACTCATACTCTTCCTTTTTCAATATTATTGAAGCATTTATCAGGGTTATTGT
CTCATGAGCGGATACATATTTGAATGTATTTAGAAAAATAAACAAATAGGGGTTCCGCGCACATTTCCCC
GAAAAGTGCCACCTGACGTCTAAGAAACCATTATTATCATGACATTAACCTATAAAAATAGGCGTATCAC
GAGGCCCTTTCGTCTCGCGCGTTTCGGTGATGACGGTGAAAACCTCTGACACATGCAGCTCCCGGAGACG
GTCACAGCTTGTCTGTAAGCGGATGCCGGGAGCAGACAAGCCCGTCAGGGCGCGTCAGCGGGTGTTGGCG
GGTGTCGGGGCTGGCTTAACTATGCGGCATCAGAGCAGATTGTACTGAGAGTGCACCATATGCGGTGTGA
AATACCGCACAGATGCGTAAGGAGAAAATACCGCATCAGGCGCCATTCGCCATTCAGGCTGCGCAACTGT
TGGGAAGGGCGATCGGTGCGGGCCTCTTCGCTATTACGCCAGCTGGCGAAAGGGGGATGTGCTGCAAGGC
GATTAAGTTGGGTAACGCCAGGGTTTTCCCAGTCACGACGTTGTAAAACGACGGCCAGTGCCAAGCTTGC
ATGCCTGCAGGTCGATCTAGAGGATCCCCC
