>Addgene plasmid #80130 | 35S-eGN155-MXMT-NosT | addgene partial sequence | sequence record 157138 | 35S-promoter 5'-CTATCCTTCGCAAGACCCTTC-3'
AGAGGACAGGCTTCTTGAGATCCTTCAACAATTACCAACAACAACAAACAACAAACAACATTACAATTAC
TATTTACAATTACAGTCGACTCTAGAGGATCCATGGTGAGCAAGGGCGAGGAGCTGTTCACCGGGGTGGT
GCCCATCCTGGTCGAGCTGGACGGCGACGTAAACGGCCACAAGTTCAGCGTGTCCGGCGAGGGCGAGGGC
GATGCCACCTACGGCAAGCTGACCCTGAAGTTCATCTGCACCACCGGCAAGCTGCCCGTGCCCTGGCCCA
CCCTCGTGACCACCCTGACCTACGGCGTGCAGTGCTTCAGCCGCTACCCCGACCACATGAAGCAGCACGA
CTTCTTCAAGTCCGCCATGCCCGAAGGCTACGTCCAGGAGCGCACCATCTTCTTCAAGGACGACGGCAAC
TACAAGACCCGCGCCGAGGTGAAGTTCGAGGGCGACACCCTGGTGAACCGCATCGAGCTGAAGGGCATCG
ACTTCAAGGAGGACGGCAACATCCTGGGGCACAAGCTGGAGTACAACTACAACAGCCACAACGTCTATAT
CATGGCCCTGTACAAGATGGAGCTCCAAGAAGTCCTGCATATGAATGAAGGTGAAGGCGATACAAGCTAC
GCCAAGAATGCATCCTACAATCTGGCTCTTGCCAAGGTGAAACCTTTCCTTGAACAATGCATACGAGAAT
TGTTGCGGGCCAACTTGCCCAACATCAACAAGTGCATTAAAGTTGCGGATTTGGGATGCGCTTCTGGACC
AAACACACTTTTAACAGTGCGGGACATTGTGCAAAGTATTGACAAAGTTGGCCAGGAAGAGAAGAATGAA
TTAGAACGTCCCACCATTCAGATTTTTCTGAATGATCTTTTCCAAAATGATTTCAATTCGGTTTTCAAGT
TGCTGCCAAGCTTCTACCGCAAACTCGAGAAAGAAAATGGACGCAAGATAGGATCGTGCCTAATAAGCGC
A
