>Addgene plasmid #80130 | 35S-eGN155-MXMT-NosT | addgene partial sequence | sequence record 157139 | NOSterm-R 5'-attgccaaatgtttgaacga-3'
CGTCTGACTTCTCTGGCTTTTTGGCGAGAGAAATGATAAGATTATTATAGCAGCCTTTGCCCATGTGGAG
AACCTTTGCTGCATGCTTCGCAAGCCTGTGGAATAAGTCAGGCATAATAGCTTCTCCAAAATGACTTGCG
AGGATGGGTTCGTAAACTGATCTAATTAATGATGCCACATACTCTGCTTTAATTTGTTCATGGGATCTTA
CTGGGTAATCATCATCAATAGAGAAGGCAGCATCATAATGGGCCTTAAAAGTCTCCAGATATAAAATTTC
GCAAGAACCTTCCTCCTCAACTATGCACTTTACTTCTTCTGCTGAAGGTGTAAAGAATGGAATATTGAAA
CTATCCAATTTTTCTTCCTCCAGAAGTCCCTCAACAATCAAGTCGTTTATTGCCATGTCAAGTAAGTCTA
GGGGATTCGGTTCGTCGAATTCATCTACTTTACAAATGCAGGTAAGGAGCATTCGGCCACGTGAAAACAA
CTCTTTCGAATGAATCCTTAGAAATGTGGTAAAATCTTTCGTAAATTGATCCAAATATGCCTTCTGGACG
GGCGGACGACATCCTTTGGAAGAGTAAATACTCCCTTTGTTTGCACCAATCCCCAATTCAATCACCAAAC
CGCTGGGAACCTGAGATAACCAATGAACACTGTAACAAGAGTGCAAAAAATGCATGGACTCCTCGGGGAA
GAGTCTGCCGTAGAAAGAGCCAGGCATTGCGCTTATTAGGCACGATCCTATCTTGCGTCCATTTTCTTTC
TCGAGTTTGCGGTAGAAGCTTGGCAGCAACTTGAAAACCGAATTGAAATCATTTTGGAAAAGATCATTCA
GAAAAATCTGAATGGTGGGACGTTCTAATTCATTCTTCTCTTCCTGGCCAACTTTGTCAATACTTTGCAC
AATGTCCCGCACTGTTAAAAGTGTGTTTGGTCCAGAAGCGCATCCCAAATCCGCAACTTTAATGCACTTG
TTGATGTTGGGCAAG
